>Addgene plasmid #129340 | QUE37C/pLBS.CAG | addgene full sequence | sequence record 273263 | Addgene NGS Result
TGTAGTCTTATGCAATACTCTTGTAGTCTTGCAACATGGTAACGATGAGTTAGCAACATGCCTTACAAGG
AGAGAAAAAGCACCGTGCATGCCGATTGGTGGAAGTAAGGTGGTACGATCGTGCCTTATTAGGAAGGCAA
CAGACGGGTCTGACATGGATTGGACGAACCACTGAATTGCCGCATTGCAGAGATATTGTATTTAAGTGCC
TAGCTCGATACATAAACGGGTCTCTCTGGTTAGACCAGATCTGAGCCTGGGAGCTCTCTGGCTAACTAGG
GAACCCACTGCTTAAGCCTCAATAAAGCTTGCCTTGAGTGCTTCAAGTAGTGTGTGCCCGTCTGTTGTGT
GACTCTGGTAACTAGAGATCCCTCAGACCCTTTTAGTCAGTGTGGAAAATCTCTAGCAGTGGCGCCCGAA
CAGGGACTTGAAAGCGAAAGGGAAACCAGAGGAGCTCTCTCGACGCAGGACTCGGCTTGCTGAAGCGCGC
ACGGCAAGAGGCGAGGGGCGGCGACTGGTGAGTACGCCAAAAATTTTGACTAGCGGAGGCTAGAAGGAGA
GAGATGGGTGCGAGAGCGTCAGTATTAAGCGGGGGAGAATTAGATCGCGATGGGAAAAAATTCGGTTAAG
GCCAGGGGGAAAGAAAAAATATAAATTAAAACATATAGTATGGGCAAGCAGGGAGCTAGAACGATTCGCA
GTTAATCCTGGCCTGTTAGAAACATCAGAAGGCTGTAGACAAATACTGGGACAGCTACAACCATCCCTTC
AGACAGGATCAGAAGAACTTAGATCATTATATAATACAGTAGCAACCCTCTATTGTGTGCATCAAAGGAT
AGAGATAAAAGACACCAAGGAAGCTTTAGACAAGATAGAGGAAGAGCAAAACAAAAGTAAGACCACCGCA
CAGCAAGCGGCCGCTGATCTTCAGACCTGGAGGAGGAGATATGAGGGACAATTGGAGAAGTGAATTATAT
AAATATAAAGTAGTAAAAATTGAACCATTAGGAGTAGCACCCACCAAGGCAAAGAGAAGAGTGGTGCAGA
GAGAAAAAAGAGCAGTGGGAATAGGAGCTTTGTTCCTTGGGTTCTTGGGAGCAGCAGGAAGCACTATGGG
CGCAGCGTCAATGACGCTGACGGTACAGGCCAGACAATTATTGTCTGGTATAGTGCAGCAGCAGAACAAT
TTGCTGAGGGCTATTGAGGCGCAACAGCATCTGTTGCAACTCACAGTCTGGGGCATCAAGCAGCTCCAGG
CAAGAATCCTGGCTGTGGAAAGATACCTAAAGGATCAACAGCTCCTGGGGATTTGGGGTTGCTCTGGAAA
ACTCATTTGCACCACTGCTGTGCCTTGGAATGCTAGTTGGAGTAATAAATCTCTGGAACAGATTTGGAAT
CACACGACCTGGATGGAGTGGGACAGAGAAATTAACAATTACACAAGCTTAATACACTCCTTAATTGAAG
AATCGCAAAACCAGCAAGAAAAGAATGAACAAGAATTATTGGAATTAGATAAATGGGCAAGTTTGTGGAA
TTGGTTTAACATAACAAATTGGCTGTGGTATATAAAATTATTCATAATGATAGTAGGAGGCTTGGTAGGT
TTAAGAATAGTTTTTGCTGTACTTTCTATAGTGAATAGAGTTAGGCAGGGATATTCACCATTATCGTTTC
AGACCCACCTCCCAACCCCGAGGGGACCCGACAGGCCCGAAGGAATAGAAGAAGAAGGTGGAGAGAGAGA
CAGAGACAGATCCATTCGATTAGTGAACGGATCTCGACGGTATCGGTTAACTTTTAAAAGAAAAGGGGGG
ATTGGGGGGTACAGTGCAGGGGAAAGAATAGTAGACATAATAGCAACAGACATACAAACTAAAGAATTAC
AAAAACAAATTACAAAATTCAAAATTTTGGGCCCTTCCAACCTTCCAACCGGTACCGGTTGGAAGGTTGG
AAGGGCCCTTCCAACCTTCCAACCGGTACCTAGTAATCAATTACGGGGTCATTAGTTCATAGCCCATATA
TGGAGTTCCGCGTTACATAACTTACGGTAAATGGCCCGCCTGGCTGACCGCCCAACGACCCCCGCCCATT
GACGTCAATAATGACGTATGTTCCCATAGTAACGCCAATAGGGACTTTCCATTGACGTCAATGGGTGGAG
TATTTACGGTAAACTGCCCACTTGGCAGTACATCAAGTGTATCATATGCCAAGTACGCCCCCTATTGACG
TCAATGACGGTAAATGGCCCGCCTGGCATTATGCCCAGTACATGACCTTATGGGACTTTCCTACTTGGCA
GTACATCTACGTATTAGTCATCGCTATTACCATGGTCGAGGTGAGCCCCACGTTCTGCTTCACTCTCCCC
ATCTCCCCCCCCTCCCCACCCCCAATTTTGTATTTATTTATTTTTTAATTATTTTGTGCAGCGATGGGGG
CGGGGGGGGGGGGGGCGCGCGCCRGGSGGGGGGGGGGGGGGGGGGGGGGGGGGGGGGGCGRGGCGGRGRG
GTGCGGCGGCAGCCAATCAGAGCGGCGCGCTCCGAAAGTTTCCTTTTATGGCGAGGCGGCGGCGGCGGCG
GCCCTATAAAAAGCGAAGCGCGCGGCGGGCGGGAGTCGCTGCGCGCTGCCTTCGCCCCGTGCCCCGCTCC
GCCGCCGCCTCGCGCCGCCCGCCCCGGCTCTGACTGACCGCGTTACTCCCACAGGTGAGCGGGCGGGACG
GCCCTTCTCCTCCGGGCTGTAATTAGCGCTTGGTTTAATGACGGCTTGTTTCTTTTCTGTGGCTGCGTGA
AAGCCTTGAGGGGCTCCGGGAGGGCCCTTTGTGCGGGGGGAGCGGCTCGGGGGGTGCGTGCGTGTGTGTG
TGCGTGGGGAGCGCCGCGTGCGGCTCCGCGCTGCCCGGCGGCTGTGAGCGCTGCGGGCGCGGCGCGGGGC
TTTGTGCGCTCCGCAGTGTGCGCGAGGGGAGCGCGGCCGGGGGCGGTGCCCCGCGGTGCGGGGGGGGCTG
CGAGGGGAACAAAGGCTGCGTGCGGGGTGTGTGCGTGGGGGGGTGAGCAGGGGGTGTGGGCGCGTCGGTC
GGGCTGCAACCCCCCCTGCACCCCCCTCCCCGAGTTGCTGAGCACGGCCCGGCTTCGGGTGCGGGGCTCC
GTACGGGGCGTGGCGCGGGGCTCGCCGTGCCGGGCGGGGGGTGGCGGCAGGTGGGGGTGCCGGGCGGGGC
GGGGCCGCCTCGGGCCGGGGAGGGCTCGGGGGAGGGGCGCGGCGGCCCCCGGAGCGCCGGCGGCTGTCGA
GGCGCGGCGAGCCGCAGCCATTGCCTTTTATGGTAATCGTGCGAGAGGGCGCAGGGACTTCCTTTGTCCC
AAATCTGTGCGGAGCCGAAATCTGGGAGGCGCCGCCGCACCCCCTCTAGCGGGCGCGGGGCGAAGCGGTG
CGGCGCCGGCAGGAAGGAAATGGGCGGGGAGGGCCTTCGTGCGTCGCCGCGCCGCCGTCCCCTTCTCCCT
CTCCAGCCTCGGGGCTGTCCGCGGGGGGACGGCTGCCTTCGGGGGGGACGGGGCAGGGCGGGGTTCGGCT
TCTGGCGTGTGACCGGCGGCTCTAGAGCCTCTGCTAACCATGTTCATGCCTTCTTCTTTTTCCTACAGCT
CCTGGGCAACGTGCTGGTTATTGTGCTGTCTCATCATTTTGGCAAAGGATTCCTCGAGGTCGACGGTATC
GATAAGCTTGATATCGAATTCCTGCAGCCCGGGGGATCCACCGGTCGCCACCATGGTGAAAACTGTGAAA
GTGAATATAACAACCCCTGATGGGCCAGTCTACGACGCTGATATCGAGATGGTGTCCGTGCGGGCCGAGA
GTGGTGATCTCGGCATCCTCCCCGGTCACATTCCCACAAAGGCCCCACTGAAGATCGGAGCTGTGCGGCT
GAAGAAGGACGGCCAAACAGAGGATGTCGCAGTCTCAGGCGGCACTGTTGAAGTGCGGCCTGACCACGTT
ACCATTAATGCTCAAGCCGCTGAACGGGCGGAGGACATTGACGTCCTCCGCGCCAAAGCGGCGAAAGAGC
GGGCGGAGCGCCGCCTGCAAAGCCAGACCCGTTACAACAGCCACAACGTCTATATCATGGCCGACAAGCA
GAAGAACGGCATCAAGGTGAACTTCAAGATCCGCCACAACATCGAGGACGGCAGCGTGCAGCTCGCCGAC
CACTACCAGCAGAACACCCCCATCGGCGACGGCCCCGTGCTGCTGCCCGACAACCACTACCTGAGCACCC
AGTCCAAGCTGAGCAAAGACCCCAACGAGAAGCGCGATCACATGGTCCTGCTGGAGTTCGTGACCGCCGC
CGGGATCACTCTCGGCATGGACGAGCTGTACAAGGGTGGCACCGGAGGGAGCATGGTGAGCAAGGGCGAG
GAGCTGTTCACCGGGGTGGTGCCCATCCTGGTCGAGCTGGACGGCGACGTAAACGGCCACAAGTTCAGCG
TGTCCGGCGAGGGCGAGGGCGATGCCACCTACGGCAAGCTGACCCTGAAGTTCATCTGCACCACCGGCAA
GCTGCCCGTGCCCTGGCCCACCCTCGTGACCACCCTGACCTACGGCGTGCAGTGCTTCAGCCGCTACCCC
GACCACATGAAGCAGCACGACTTCTTCAAGTCCGCCATGCCCGAAGGCTACGTCCAGGAGCGCACCATCT
TCTTCAAGGACGACGGCAACTACAAGACCCGCGCCGAGGTGAAGTTCGAGGGCGACACCCTGGTGAACCG
CATCGAGCTGAAGGGCATCGACTTCAAGGAGGACGGCAACATCCTGGGGCACAAGCTGGAGTACAACCTG
GGTGACATCGACTTCAAACGGGCCGAACTGGCGTTAAAACGCGCCATGAACCGTTTGAGCGTTGCGGAAG
ATAAGTGAGCGGCCGCGACTCTAGATCACTAGTCTCGACTCGACAATCAACCTCTGGATTACAAAATTTG
TGAAAGATTGACTGGTATTCTTAACTATGTTGCTCCTTTTACGCTATGTGGATACGCTGCTTTAATGCCT
TTGTATCATGCTATTGCTTCCCGTATGGCTTTCATTTTCTCCTCCTTGTATAAATCCTGGTTGCTGTCTC
TTTATGAGGAGTTGTGGCCCGTTGTCAGGCAACGTGGCGTGGTGTGCACTGTGTTTGCTGACGCAACCCC
CACTGGTTGGGGCATTGCCACCACCTGTCAGCTCCTTTCCGGGACTTTCGCTTTCCCCCTCCCTATTGCC
ACGGCGGAACTCATCGCCGCCTGCCTTGCCCGCTGCTGGACAGGGGCTCGGCTGTTGGGCACTGACAATT
CCGTGGTGTTGTCGGGGAAGCTGACGTCCTTTCCATGGCTGCTCGCCTGTGTTGCCACCTGGATTCTGCG
CGGGACGTCCTTCTGCTACGTCCCTTCGGCCCTCAATCCAGCGGACCTTCCTTCCCGCGGCCTGCTGCCG
GCTCTGCGGCCTCTTCCGCATCTTCGCCTTCGCCCTCAGACGAGTCGGATCTCCCTTTGGGCCGCCTCCC
CGCCTGGAATTAATTCGAGCTCGGTACCTTTAAGACCAATGACTTACAAGGCAGCTGTAGATCTTAGCCA
CTTTTTAAAAGAAAAGGGGGGACTGGAAGGGCTAATTCACTCCCAACGAAGATAAGATCTGCTTTTTGCT
TGTACTGGGTCTCTCTGGTTAGACCAGATCTGAGCCTGGGAGCTCTCTGGCTAACTAGGGAACCCACTGC
TTAAGCCTCAATAAAGCTTGCCTTGAGTGCTTCAAGTAGTGTGTGCCCGTCTGTTGTGTGACTCTGGTAA
CTAGAGATCCCTCAGACCCTTTTAGTCAGTGTGGAAAATCTCTAGCAGTAGTAGTTCATGTCATCTTATT
ATTCAGTATTTATAACTTGCAAAGAAATGAATATCAGAGAGTGAGAGGAACTTGTTTATTGCAGCTTATA
ATGGTTACAAATAAAGCAATAGCATCACAAATTTCACAAATAAAGCATTTTTTTCACTGCATTCTAGTTG
TGGTTTGTCCAAACTCATCAATGTATCTAGAGCGGCCGCCACCGCGGTGGAGCTCCAGCTTTTGTTCCCT
TTAGTGAGGGTTAATTTCGAGCTTGGCGTAATCATGGTCATAGCTGTTTCCTGTGTGAAATTGTTATCCG
CTCACAATTCCACACAACATACGAGCCGGAAGCATAAAGTGTAAAGCCTGGGGTGCCTAATGAGTGAGCT
AACTCACATTAATTGCGTTGCGCTCACTGCCCGCTTTCCAGTCGGGAAACCTGTCGTGCCAGCTGCATTA
ATGAATCGGCCAACGCGCGGGGAGAGGCGGTTTGCGTATTGGGCGCTCTTCCGCTTCCTCGCTCACTGAC
TCGCTGCGCTCGGTCGTTCGGCTGCGGCGAGCGGTATCAGCTCACTCAAAGGCGGTAATACGGTTATCCA
CAGAATCAGGGGATAACGCAGGAAAGAACATGTGAGCAAAAGGCCAGCAAAAGGCCAGGAACCGTAAAAA
GGCCGCGTTGCTGGCGTTTTTCCATAGGCTCCGCCCCCCTGACGAGCATCACAAAAATCGACGCTCAAGT
CAGAGGTGGCGAAACCCGACAGGACTATAAAGATACCAGGCGTTTCCCCCTGGAAGCTCCCTCGTGCGCT
CTCCTGTTCCGACCCTGCCGCTTACCGGATACCTGTCCGCCTTTCTCCCTTCGGGAAGCGTGGCGCTTTC
TCATAGCTCACGCTGTAGGTATCTCAGTTCGGTGTAGGTCGTTCGCTCCAAGCTGGGCTGTGTGCACGAA
CCCCCCGTTCAGCCCGACCGCTGCGCCTTATCCGGTAACTATCGTCTTGAGTCCAACCCGGTAAGACACG
ACTTATCGCCACTGGCAGCAGCCACTGGTAACAGGATTAGCAGAGCGAGGTATGTAGGCGGTGCTACAGA
GTTCTTGAAGTGGTGGCCTAACTACGGCTACACTAGAAGAACAGTATTTGGTATCTGCGCTCTGCTGAAG
CCAGTTACCTTCGGAAAAAGAGTTGGTAGCTCTTGATCCGGCAAACAAACCACCGCTGGTAGCGGTGGTT
TTTTTGTTTGCAAGCAGCAGATTACGCGCAGAAAAAAAGGATCTCAAGAAGATCCTTTGATCTTTTCTAC
GGGGTCTGACGCTCAGTGGAACGAAAACTCACGTTAAGGGATTTTGGTCATGAGATTATCAAAAAGGATC
TTCACCTAGATCCTTTTAAATTAAAAATGAAGTTTTAAATCAATCTAAAGTATATATGAGTAAACTTGGT
CTGACAGTTACCAATGCTTAATCAGTGAGGCACCTATCTCAGCGATCTGTCTATTTCGTTCATCCATAGT
TGCCTGACTCCCCGTCGTGTAGATAACTACGATACGGGAGGGCTTACCATCTGGCCCCAGTGCTGCAATG
ATACCGCGAGACCCACGCTCACCGGCTCCAGATTTATCAGCAATAAACCAGCCAGCCGGAAGGGCCGAGC
GCAGAAGTGGTCCTGCAACTTTATCCGCCTCCATCCAGTCTATTAATTGTTGCCGGGAAGCTAGAGTAAG
TAGTTCGCCAGTTAATAGTTTGCGCAACGTTGTTGCCATTGCTACAGGCATCGTGGTGTCACGCTCGTCG
TTTGGTATGGCTTCATTCAGCTCCGGTTCCCAACGATCAAGGCGAGTTACATGATCCCCCATGTTGTGCA
AAAAAGCGGTTAGCTCCTTCGGTCCTCCGATCGTTGTCAGAAGTAAGTTGGCCGCAGTGTTATCACTCAT
GGTTATGGCAGCACTGCATAATTCTCTTACTGTCATGCCATCCGTAAGATGCTTTTCTGTGACTGGTGAG
TACTCAACCAAGTCATTCTGAGAATAGTGTATGCGGCGACCGAGTTGCTCTTGCCCGGCGTCAATACGGG
ATAATACCGCGCCACATAGCAGAACTTTAAAAGTGCTCATCATTGGAAAACGTTCTTCGGGGCGAAAACT
CTCAAGGATCTTACCGCTGTTGAGATCCAGTTCGATGTAACCCACTCGTGCACCCAACTGATCTTCAGCA
TCTTTTACTTTCACCAGCGTTTCTGGGTGAGCAAAAACAGGAAGGCAAAATGCCGCAAAAAAGGGAATAA
GGGCGACACGGAAATGTTGAATACTCATACTCTTCCTTTTTCAATATTATTGAAGCATTTATCAGGGTTA
TTGTCTCATGAGCGGATACATATTTGAATGTATTTAGAAAAATAAACAAATAGGGGTTCCGCGCACATTT
CCCCGAAAAGTGCCACCTAAATTGTAAGCGTTAATATTTTGTTAAAATTCGCGTTAAATTTTTGTTAAAT
CAGCTCATTTTTTAACCAATAGGCCGAAATCGGCAAAATCCCTTATAAATCAAAAGAATAGACCGAGATA
GGGT
[37 nt withheld, positions 8405-8441]
AAAGAACGTGGACTCCAACGTCAAAGG
[49 nt withheld, positions 8469-8517]
T
[91 nt withheld, positions 8519-8609]
G
[124 nt withheld, positions 8611-8734]
CCCATTCGCCATTCAGGCTGCGCAACTGTTGGGAAGGGCGATCGGTGCGGGCCTCTTCGCTATTACGCCA
GCTGGCGAAAGGGGGATGTGCTGCAAGGCGATTAAGTTGGGTAACGCCAGGGTTTTCCCAGTCACGACGT
TGTAAAACGACGGCCAGTGAATTGTAATACGACTCACTATAGGGCGAATTGGGTACCACGCG
Features (pLannotate 1.2.2; 30 found; start..end, strand, type, name):
      1..227     +  promoter       RSV promoter: Rous sarcoma virus enhancer/promoter
    228..408     +  LTR            5' LTR (truncated): truncated 5' long terminal repeat (LTR) from HIV-1
    455..580     +  misc_feature   HIV-1 Ψ: packaging signal of human immunodeficiency virus type 1
    564..927     +  CDS            HIV-1 gag (fragment): gag protein from human immunodeficiency virus 1; gag
   1073..1306    +  misc_feature   RRE: The Rev response element (RRE) of HIV-1 allows for Rev-dependent mRNA export from the nucleus to the cytoplasm.
   1683..1783    +  CDS            Rev (fragment): human immunodeficiency virus 1 (HIV-1) Rev protein; rev; enhances nuclear export of unspliced and incompletely spliced viral mRNAs
   1802..1918    +  misc_feature   cPPT/CTS: central polypurine tract and central termination sequence of HIV-1
   2041..2344    +  enhancer       CMV enhancer: human cytomegalovirus immediate early enhancer
   2346..2621    +  promoter       chicken β-actin promoter: No description available
   2622..3638    +  intron         chimeric intron: chimera between introns from chicken β-actin and rabbit β-globin
   3692..3751    -  misc_feature   MCS (fragment): pBluescript multiple cloning site
   3769..4089    +  CDS            atpC (fragment): ATPE_BACSU - Experimental evidence at protein level: Swiss-Prot protein existence level 1. Produces ATP from ADP in the presence of a proton gradient across the membrane. From Bacillus subtilis (strain 168).
   4105..4827    +  CDS            cEGFP: cEGFP is a basic (constitutively fluorescent) green fluorescent protein published in 2008, derived from Aequorea victoria.
   4834..4905    +  CDS            atpC (fragment): ATPE_BACP3 - Experimental evidence at protein level: Swiss-Prot protein existence level 1. Produces ATP from ADP in the presence of a proton gradient across the membrane. From Bacillus sp. (strain PS3).
   4945..5533    +  misc_feature   WPRE: woodchuck hepatitis virus posttranscriptional regulatory element
   5554..5691    +  CDS            nef (fragment): NEF_HV1LA - Experimental evidence at protein level: Swiss-Prot protein existence level 1. Extracellular Nef protein targets CD4(+) T-lymphocytes for apoptosis by interacting with CXCR4 surface receptors. From Human immunodeficiency virus type 1 group M subtype B (isolate Lai) (HIV-1).
   5677..5857    +  LTR            5' LTR (truncated): truncated 5' long terminal repeat (LTR) from HIV-1
   5929..6010    +  polyA_signal   SV40 poly(A) signal: SV40 polyadenylation signal
   6046..6075    -  misc_feature   MCS (fragment): pBluescript multiple cloning site
   6088..6106    -  promoter       T3 promoter: promoter for bacteriophage T3 RNA polymerase
   6151..6167    -  protein_bind   lac operator: The lac repressor binds to the lac operator to inhibit transcription in E. coli. This inhibition can be relieved by adding lactose or isopropyl-β-D-thiogalactopyranoside (IPTG). lac repressor encoded by lacI
   6175..6205    -  promoter       lac promoter: promoter for the E. coli lac operon
   6220..6241    -  protein_bind   CAP binding site: CAP binding activates transcription in the presence of cAMP. E. coli catabolite activator protein
   6254..6346    -  CDS            lacI (fragment): lac repressor; lacI; The lac repressor binds to the lac operator to inhibit transcription in E. coli. This inhibition can be relieved by adding lactose or isopropyl-β-D-thiogalactopyranoside (IPTG).
   6529..7117    -  rep_origin     ori: high-copy-number ColE1/pMB1/pBR322/pUC origin of replication
   7288..8148    -  CDS            AmpR: β-lactamase; bla; confers resistance to ampicillin, carbenicillin, and related antibiotics
   8149..8253    -  promoter       AmpR promoter: bla
   8306..8734    -  rep_origin     f1 ori (sequence partly withheld): f1 bacteriophage origin of replication; arrow indicates direction of (+) strand synthesis
   8739..8896    -  CDS            lacZα (fragment): LacZα fragment of β-galactosidase; lacZ fragment
   8899..8917    +  promoter       T7 promoter: promoter for bacteriophage T7 RNA polymerase
