[The description below was written by a language model from this plasmid's Addgene catalogue record and pLannotate feature annotations shown in this document.]
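Description:
QUE37C/pLBS.CAG is a lentiviral transfer plasmid built on the pLBS.CAG backbone for expressing QUEEN-37C, a synthetic, genetically encoded fluorescent ATP indicator, in mammalian cells. It is propagated in E. coli through a high-copy ColE1/pUC-type origin with ampicillin selection (AmpR under its own bla promoter). The bacterial portion derives from a pBluescript-like vector, as shown by the f1 origin, the flanking T7 and T3 promoters, and remnants of lacZα, the lac promoter/operator and the multiple cloning site.

The viral portion has a third-generation-style layout. An RSV promoter replaces the U3 region upstream of a truncated HIV-1 5' LTR, so genomic RNA can be transcribed without Tat. This is followed by the Ψ packaging signal with a gag fragment, the Rev response element for Rev-dependent nuclear export, and the cPPT/CTS, which aids nuclear import of the reverse-transcribed genome. The downstream LTR is also annotated as truncated, consistent with a self-inactivating design, and is followed by an SV40 polyadenylation signal.

The internal expression cassette uses the CAG promoter (CMV enhancer, chicken β-actin promoter and chimeric intron) for strong constitutive expression, with a WPRE after the coding region to boost transcript levels. The sensor reading frame is annotated as a circularly permuted EGFP inserted between fragments of the bacterial F-type ATP synthase ε subunit (atpC), with matches to the Bacillus subtilis and Bacillus PS3 proteins. In this type of sensor, ATP binding to the ε subunit changes the fluorescence properties of the embedded fluorophore. No mammalian selection marker is annotated. The stated use is ATP measurement with lentiviral delivery, and the associated publication describes quantitative live-cell imaging of metabolic heterogeneity.
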