Addgene plasmid #129340: QUE37C/pLBS.CAG
Purpose: ATP measurement, lentivirus
Depositing lab: Yasushi Okada. Depositing organization: RIKEN Center for Biosystems Dynamics Research, Kobe. Publication: Live cell imaging of metabolic heterogeneity by quantitative fluorescent ATP indicator protein, QUEEN-37C. Yaginuma H, Okada Y. bioRxiv 2021.10.08.463131 10.1101/2021.10.08.463131.
Backbone
  Vector backbone: pLBS.CAG
  Vector type: Lentiviral
Growth in bacteria
  Bacterial resistance: Ampicillin, 100 μg/mL
  Growth temperature: 37°C
  Growth strain: NEB Stable
  Copy number: High Copy
Gene/Insert
  Gene/Insert name: QUEEN-37C
  Species: Synthetic
  Cloning method: Restriction Enzyme; 5′ cloning site Unknown (unknown if destroyed)
Terms and licenses: Academic/Nonprofit Terms; Industry Terms: Not Available to Industry
Depositor comments: Depositor Adm #1122 . Please visit https://www.biorxiv.org/content/10.1101/2021.10.08.463131v1 for bioRxiv preprint.
How to cite: QUE37C/pLBS.CAG was a gift from Yasushi Okada (Addgene plasmid # 129340 ; http://n2t.net/addgene:129340 ; RRID:Addgene_129340)
